>Addgene plasmid #158798 | pPP381 | addgene full sequence | sequence record 309523 | Addgene NGS Result
ATATAACATGAGCTGTCTTCGGTATCGTCGTATCCCACTACCGAGATGTCCGCACCAACGCGCAGCCCGG
ACTCGGTAATGGCGCGCATTGCGCCCAGCGCCATCTGATCGTTGGCAACCAGCATCGCAGTGGGAACGAT
GCCCTCATTCAGCATTTGCATGGTTTGTTGAAAACCGGACATGGCACTCCAGTCGCCTTCCCGTTCCGCT
ATCGGCTGAATTTGATTGCGAGTGAGATATTTATGCCAGCCAGCCAGACGCAGACGCGCCGAGACAGAAC
TTAATGGGCCCGCTAACAGCGCGATTTGCTGGTGACCCAATGCGACCAGATGCTCCACGCCCAGTCGCGT
ACCGTCTTCATGGGAGAAAATAATACTGTTGATGGGTGTCTGGTCAGAGACATCAAGAAATAACGCCGGA
ACATTAGTGCAGGCAGCTTCCACAGCAATGGCATCCTGGTCATCCAGCGGATAGTTAATGATCAGCCCAC
TGACGCGTTGCGCGAGAAGATTGTGCACCGCCGCTTTACAGGCTTCGACGCCGCTTCGTTCTACCATCGA
CACCACCACGCTGGCACCCAGTTGATCGGCGCGAGATTTAATCGCCGCGACAATTTGCGACGGCGCGTGC
AGGGCCAGACTGGAGGTGGCAACGCCAATCAGCAACGACTGTTTGCCCGCCAGTTGTTGTGCCACGCGGT
TGGGAATGTAATTCAGCTCCGCCATCGCCGCTTCCACTTTTTCCCGCGTTTTCGCAGAAACGTGGCTGGC
CTGGTTCACCACGCGGGAAACGGTCTGATAAGAGACACCGGCATACTCTGCGACATCGTATAACGTTACT
GGTTTCACATTCACCACCCTGAATTGACTCTCTTCCGGGCGCTATCATGCCATACCGCGAAAGGTTTTGC
GCCATTCGATGGTGTCCGGGATCTCGACGCTCTCCCTTATGCGACTCCTGCATTAGGAAATTAATACGAC
TCACTATAGGGGAATTGTGAGCGGATAACAATTCCCCTGTAGAAATAATTTTGTTTAACTTTAATAAGGA
GATATACCATGCCAAAACCCGCGGTTGAGAGTGAATTCTCGAAAGTGCTTAAGAAGCACTTCCCCGGGGA
GCGCTTCCGTTCCAGTTACATGAAACGCGGTGGCAAGATCTTAGCCGCCCAGGGAGAAGAGGCCGTAGTT
GCATACTTACAGGGAAAATCAGAGGAGGAACCGCCTAACTTCCAACCTCCCGCGAAATGTCATGTGGTTA
CTAAAAGTCGCGATTTTGCCGAATGGCCGATTATGAAAGCCAGCGAGGCTATTCAACGCTACATCTACGC
GTTGTCAACCACTGAGCGTGCCGCGTGTAAACCAGGGAAAAGCAGCGAATCACATGCTGCCTGGTTTGCA
GCGACTGGCGTCAGTAACCACGGGTATTCACATGTCCAAGGGCTTAACTTAATCTTTGACCATACTCTGG
GGCGTTACGATGGGGTTTTGAAGAAGGTTCAACTGCGTAATGAAAAGGCACGTGCCCGTTTGGAGTCAAT
TAATGCATCTCGTGCCGATGAGGGTTTACCTGAAATCAAGGCGGAAGAGGAAGAGGTAGCCACAAATGAG
ACAGGGCATTTGCTTCAACCGCCAGGCATTAATCCCAGCTTCTATGTTTATCAAACGATCTCACCTCAGG
CTTATCGTCCACGCGACGAGATTGTTTTGCCCCCCGAGTATGCAGGGTACGTGCGTGATCCCAACGCCCC
CATTCCGTTAGGAGTAGTCCGCAACCGTTGTGATATTCAGAAAGGCTGTCCGGGCTATATTCCTGAGTGG
CAGCGCGAGGCAGGTACTGCGATCTCTCCGAAGACTGGGAAAGCCGTTACAGTTCCTGGCCTTTCCCCTA
AGAAGAACAAGCGTATGCGCCGCTATTGGCGTTCGGAAAAAGAGAAGGCACAAGATGCACTGTTGGTTAC
CGTCCGTATCGGTACTGACTGGGTAGTGATTGATGTGCGCGGATTATTGCGTAATGCCCGCTGGCGCACC
ATTGCTCCAAAGGACATCTCATTAAACGCGCTTTTAGACCTGTTCACTGGAGATCCAGTGATTGATGTCC
GCCGCAACATTGTAACTTTTACCTACACGCTTGATGCCTGCGGTACCTATGCTCGTAAATGGACGTTAAA
AGGAAAGCAGACAAAGGCAACACTGGATAAACTGACTGCCACCCAAACAGTAGCGCTGGTAGCGATCGCC
TTGGGCCAGACGAACCCTATTTCAGCGGGAATCTCCCGTGTTACGCAGGAAAACGGGGCGCTTCAATGTG
AGCCGCTGGACCGCTTTACGTTACCTGACGACTTGTTGAAAGATATCAGTGCGTACCGCATCGCATGGGA
CCGCAACGAGGAGGAATTACGTGCCCGTTCAGTCGAAGCGTTACCCGAAGCACAGCAGGCCGAAGTACGT
GCTCTGGACGGCGTAAGCAAGGAAACCGCTCGTACTCAATTATGTGCTGATTTCGGCCTTGATCCCAAGC
GTCTGCCTTGGGACAAGATGTCCTCAAACACTACATTCATCAGCGAAGCCCTGTTGTCAAATAGTGTATC
GCGTGACCAGGTTTTCTTTACCCCAGCTCCTAAAAAAGGAGCCAAAAAAAAAGCTCCGGTGGAGGTTATG
CGCAAGGACCGTACTTGGGCCCGTGCTTATAAACCACGTCTGTCTGTTGAAGCCCAGAAACTGAAAAACG
AAGCTCTGTGGGCCCTTAAACGTACGAGTCCCGAATACCTTAAATTAAGCCGTCGTAAAGAGGAGCTTTG
CCGTCGCAGTATCAATTACGTTATCGAGAAGACCCGCCGTCGTACCCAGTGTCAAATCGTGATCCCGGTG
ATTGAAGATCTGAACGTCCGCTTTTTCCACGGATCTGGGAAACGTCTGCCTGGCTGGGATAATTTCTTTA
CAGCGAAAAAAGAGAACCGTTGGTTCATCCAGGGCCTTCACAAGGCTTTTTCCGACTTACGCACACATCG
CAGTTTCTACGTTTTCGAGGTACGTCCAGAGCGCACCTCCATTACCTGCCCCAAATGCGGGCACTGCGAG
GTTGGGAACCGTGATGGCGAAGCGTTCCAATGCCTTTCCTGTGGAAAAACATGTAATGCAGACTTAGACG
TAGCCACTCACAACCTGACACAGGTTGCCCTTACCGGAAAAACCATGCCTAAACGTGAAGAACCACGCGA
TGCCCAGGGGACCGCTCCGGCACGTAAGACCAAAAAAGCATCAAAGTCGAAGGCCCCCCCTGCTGAACGC
GAGGACCAGACCCCGGCCCAAGAACCTAGCCAGACCAGCCATCACCATCACCATCACTAAGTCGAACAGA
AAGTAATCGTATTGTACACGGCCGCATAATCGAAATTAATACGACTCACTATAGGGGAATTGTGAGAGGA
TAACAATTCCCCATCTTAGTATATTAGTTAAGTATAAGAAGGAGATATACATATGGCAGATCTCAATTGG
ATATCGGCCGGCCACGCGATCGCTGACGTCGGTACCCTCGAGTCTGGTAAAGAAACCGCTGCTGCGAAAT
TTGAACGCCAGCACATGGACTCGTCTACTAGCGCAGCTTAATTAACCTAGGCTGCTGCCACCGCTGAGCA
ATAACTAGCATAACCCCTTGGGGCCTCTAAACGGGTCTTGAGGGGTTTTTTGCTGAAACCTCAGGCATTT
GAGAAGCACACGGTCACACTGCTTCCGGTAGTCAATAAACCGGTAAACCAGCAATAGACATAAGCGGCTA
TTTAACGACCCTGCCCTGAACCGACGACAAGCTGACGACCGGGTCTCCGCAAGTGGCACTTTTCGGGGAA
ATGTGCGCGGAACCCCTATTTGTTTATTTTTCTAAATACATTCAAATATGTATCCGCTCATGAATTAATT
CTTAGAAAAACTCATCGAGCATCAAATGAAACTGCAATTTATTCATATCAGGATTATCAATACCATATTT
TTGAAAAAGCCGTTTCTGTAATGAAGGAGAAAACTCACCGAGGCAGTTCCATAGGATGGCAAGATCCTGG
TATCGGTCTGCGATTCCGACTCGTCCAACATCAATACAACCTATTAATTTCCCCTCGTCAAAAATAAGGT
TATCAAGTGAGAAATCACCATGAGTGACGACTGAATCCGGTGAGAATGGCAAAAGTTTATGCATTTCTTT
CCAGACTTGTTCAACAGGCCAGCCATTACGCTCGTCATCAAAATCACTCGCATCAACCAAACCGTTATTC
ATTCGTGATTGCGCCTGAGCGAGACGAAATACGCGGTCGCTGTTAAAAGGACAATTACAAACAGGAATCG
AATGCAACCGGCGCAGGAACACTGCCAGCGCATCAACAATATTTTCACCTGAATCAGGATATTCTTCTAA
TACCTGGAATGCTGTTTTCCCGGGGATCGCAGTGGTGAGTAACCATGCATCATCAGGAGTACGGATAAAA
TGCTTGATGGTCGGAAGAGGCATAAATTCCGTCAGCCAGTTTAGTCTGACCATCTCATCTGTAACATCAT
TGGCAACGCTACCTTTGCCATGTTTCAGAAACAACTCTGGCGCATCGGGCTTCCCATACAATCGATAGAT
TGTCGCACCTGATTGCCCGACATTATCGCGAGCCCATTTATACCCATATAAATCAGCATCCATGTTGGAA
TTTAATCGCGGCCTAGAGCAAGACGTTTCCCGTTGAATATGGCTCATACTCTTCCTTTTTCAATATTATT
GAAGCATTTATCAGGGTTATTGTCTCATGAGCGGATACATATTTGAATGTATTTAGAAAAATAAACAAAT
AGGCATGCAGCGCTCTTCCGCTTCCTCGCTCACTGACTCGCTACGCTCGGTCGTTCGACTGCGGCGAGCG
GTGTCAGCTCACTCAAAAGCGGTAATACGGTTATCCACAGAATCAGGGGATAAAGCCGGAAAGAACATGT
GAGCAAAAAGCAAAGCACCGGAAGAAGCCAACGCCGCAGGCGTTTTTCCATAGGCTCCGCCCCCCTGACG
AGCATCACAAAAATCGACGCTCAAGCCAGAGGTGGCGAAACCCGACAGGACTATAAAGATACCAGGCGTT
TCCCCCTGGAAGCTCCCTCGTGCGCTCTCCTGTTCCGACCCTGCCGCTTACCGGATACCTGTCCGCCTTT
CTCCCTTCGGGAAGCGTGGCGCTTTCTCATAGCTCACGCTGTTGGTATCTCAGTTCGGTGTAGGTCGTTC
GCTCCAAGCTGGGCTGTGTGCACGAACCCCCCGTTCAGCCCGACCGCTGCGCCTTATCCGGTAACTATCG
TCTTGAGTCCAACCCGGTAAGACACGACTTATCGCCACTGGCAGCAGCCATTGGTAACTGATTTAGAGGA
CTTTGTCTTGAAGTTATGCACCTGTTAAGGCTAAACTGAAAGAACAGATTTTGGTGAGTGCGGTCCTCCA
ACCCACTTACCTTGGTTCAAAGAGTTGGTAGCTCAGCGAACCTTGAGAAAACCACCGTTGGTAGCGGTGG
TTTTTCTTTATTTATGAGATGATGAATCAATCGGTCTATCAAGTCAACGAACAGCTATTCCGTTACTCTA
GATTTCAGTGCAATTTATCTCTTCAAATGTAGCACCTGAAGTCAGCCCCATACGATATAAGTTGTAATTC
TCATGTTAGTCATGCCCCGCGCCCACCGGAAGGAGCTGACTGGGTTGAAGGCTCTCAAGGGCATCGGTCG
AGATCCCGGTGCCTAATGAGTGAGCTAACTTACATTAATTGCGTTGCGCTCACTGCCCGCTTTCCAGTCG
GGAAACCTGTCGTGCCAGCTGCATTAATGAATCGGCCAACGCGCGGGGAGAGGCGGTTTGCGTATTGGGC
GCCAGGGTGGTTTTTCTTTTCACCAGTGAGACGGGCAACAGCTGATTGCCCTTCACCGCCTGGCCCTGAG
AGAGTTGCAGCAAGCGGTCCACGCTGGTTTGCCCCAGCAGGCGAAAATCCTGTTTGATGGTGGTTAACGG
CGGG
Features (pLannotate 1.2.2; 18 found; start..end, strand, type, name):
    849..926     -  promoter       lacI promoter: lacI
    934..969     -  CDS            TcR (fragment): tetracycline efflux protein; tet; confers resistance to tetracycline
    972..990     +  promoter       T7 promoter: promoter for bacteriophage T7 RNA polymerase
    991..1015    +  protein_bind   lac operator: The lac repressor binds to the lac operator to inhibit transcription in E. coli. This inhibition can be relieved by adding lactose or isopropyl-β-D-thiogalactopyranoside (IPTG). lac repressor encoded by lacI
   1030..1052    +  RBS            RBS: efficient ribosome binding site from bacteriophage T7 gene 10 (Olins and Rangwala, 1989)
   3330..3347    +  CDS            7xHis (fragment): 6xHis affinity tag
   3397..3415    +  promoter       T7 promoter: promoter for bacteriophage T7 RNA polymerase
   3416..3440    +  protein_bind   lac operator: The lac repressor binds to the lac operator to inhibit transcription in E. coli. This inhibition can be relieved by adding lactose or isopropyl-β-D-thiogalactopyranoside (IPTG). lac repressor encoded by lacI
   3549..3590    +  CDS            S-Tag (fragment): affinity and epitope tag derived from pancreatic ribonuclease A
   3620..3637    +  CDS            SET1 (fragment): solubility-enhancement tag derived from T7 phage gene 10B
   3645..3692    +  terminator     T7 terminator: transcription terminator for bacteriophage T7 RNA polymerase
   3856..3913    +  promoter       AmpR promoter (fragment): bla
   3922..4737    -  CDS            KanR: aminoglycoside phosphotransferase; aph(3')-Ia; confers resistance to kanamycin in bacteria or G418 (Geneticin®) in eukaryotes
   4738..4829    -  promoter       AmpR promoter: bla
   4845..5594    -  rep_origin     RSF ori: Plasmids containing the RSF 1030 origin of replication can be propagated in E. coli cells that contain additional plasmids with compatible origins.
   5677..5741    -  CDS            TcR (fragment): tetracycline efflux protein; tet; confers resistance to tetracycline
   5756..5777    -  protein_bind   CAP binding site: CAP binding activates transcription in the presence of cAMP. E. coli catabolite activator protein
   5790..848     -  CDS            lacI (across the origin): lac repressor; lacI; The lac repressor binds to the lac operator to inhibit transcription in E. coli. This inhibition can be relieved by adding lactose or isopropyl-β-D-thiogalactopyranoside (IPTG).
