[The description below was written by a language model from this plasmid's Addgene catalogue record and pLannotate feature annotations shown in this document.]
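Description:
pPP381 is a bacterial expression plasmid built on the pRSF-Duet1 backbone, a two-cassette T7 system for protein production in E. coli. It replicates from the RSF 1030 origin, which is compatible with other common origins and so allows co-maintenance with additional plasmids. The record lists it as high copy. Selection is by kanamycin through an aminoglycoside phosphotransferase gene. The backbone also carries lacI with its own promoter, supplying the repressor that acts on the lac operators in the expression cassettes. The sequenced plasmid is about 6 kb.

The insert sits in the first multiple cloning site and encodes dCasΦ-2 (also called dCas12j2), a catalytically inactivated form of the compact CRISPR effector found in huge phages. A D394A substitution disables the RuvC nuclease active site, and the depositor notes two silent mutations that do not affect function. The automated annotation does not label the coding sequence itself. It corresponds to the unannotated stretch between the T7 gene 10 ribosome binding site and the C-terminal 6xHis tag. Transcription is driven by a T7 promoter followed by a lac operator, so expression depends on a host supplying T7 RNA polymerase and is inducible with IPTG. Downstream lies the second T7 promoter/lac operator of the Duet vector, with the residual S-tag region and no annotated insert, followed by the T7 terminator. The short TcR, SET1 and partial AmpR promoter hits appear to be backbone remnants or annotation matches rather than functional elements.

The construct is intended for overexpression and affinity purification of nuclease-dead CasΦ-2 through its histidine tag.
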