Addgene plasmid #158798: pPP381
Purpose: pRSF-Duet1 derived plasmid containing C-terminally hexa-histidine tagged dCasΦ-2(D394A) in MCS1 for expression in E. coli and protein purification
Depositing lab: Jennifer Doudna. Depositing organization: University of California, Berkeley. Publication: CRISPR-CasPhi from huge phages is a hypercompact genome editor. Pausch P, Al-Shayeb B, Bisom-Rapp E, Tsuchida CA, Li Z, Cress BF, Knott GJ, Jacobsen SE, Banfield JF, Doudna JA. Science. 2020 Jul 17;369(6501):333-337. doi: 10.1126/science.abb1400. PubMed 32675376.
Backbone
  Vector backbone: pRSF-Duet1
  Vector type: Bacterial Expression
Growth in bacteria
  Bacterial resistance: Kanamycin, 50 μg/mL
  Growth temperature: 37°C
  Growth strain: DH5alpha
  Copy number: High Copy
Gene/Insert
  Gene/Insert name: dCasPhi-2 (alt name: dCas12j2)
  Mutation: RuvC-inactivating mutation D394A
  Tag / fusion protein: 6xHis (C terminal on insert)
Terms and licenses: Academic/Nonprofit Terms; Industry Terms: Not Available to Industry
Depositor comments: Please note there are 2 silent mutations in dCasPhi-2 that do not alter plasmid function.
How to cite: pPP381 was a gift from Jennifer Doudna (Addgene plasmid # 158798 ; http://n2t.net/addgene:158798 ; RRID:Addgene_158798)
